>Addgene plasmid #184300 | I151L | addgene full sequence | sequence record 362351 | Addgene NGS Result
GACCGTATTTGCGTACAAGTCCTTTCTAATAGCTGCAGCACACTTCATGATAGAATTGTAAGTAGTCTCG
TGGATTCCACATGCCTCCATTCCCAAAAATGATGGCTGGAACAGGGCCTCAGGACATCGAAATCTTTCGT
TGCCGATGGTAATAACCTGACCGTCTGGCAATTCGTAAGACTTCTCAAGTGAACTACTAGATGCAGCTGT
AGCCATTTCCTGTTCAAAATCAAGGGCAACGTAACACAATTTTTCCTTAATATCTCTGACAATCTCACGC
TCAGCAGTTGTGGTAAAGGAGTACCCTCGTTCTGTAAGAATTTTCATAAGGTAATCAGTCAGGTCACGGC
CAGCCAAATCTAGACGCAAAATAGCATGAGGTAAAGCATAACCTTCGTATATTGGTACAGTATGAGAGAC
CCCATCTCCTGAGTCTAAAACCAATCCCGTGGTTCTGCCTGAAGCATACAAGGACAATACAGCTTGGATG
GCGACATACATGGCTGGAGTGTTGAAAGTCTCGAACATTATTTGGGTCATTTTTTCTCTATTGGCTTTTG
GATTAAGAGGAGCCTCTGTCAATAAGACTGGATGCTCTTCAGGTGCCACTCTCAATTCGTTGTAGAATGT
GTGATGCCAGATTTTCTCCATGTCATCCCAGTTAGTAACTATACCATGCTCAATTGGGTACTTCAATGTC
AATATTCCTCTTTTAGATTGAGCTTCGTCTCCCACGTAAGAGTCTTTTTGACCCATGCCGACCATTACGC
CTTGATGACGGGGTCGACCTACAATAGAAGGGAAAACAGCTCTAGGGGCGTCGTCCCCAGCAAAACCTGC
TTTACACATACCTGAACCGTTATCCACAACCAAGGCGGCTACCTCCTCATCACACATGAATTCCTCGTTT
CGAATAATTAGTTGTTTTTTGATCTTCTCAAGTTGTCGTTAAAAGTCGTTAAAATCAAAAGCTTGTCAAT
TGGAACCAGTCGCAATTATGAAAGTAAGCTAATAATGATGATAAAAAAAAAGGTTTAAGACAGGGCAGCT
TCCTTCTGTTTATATATTGCTGTCAAGTAGGGGTTAGAACAGTTAAATTTTGATCATGAACGTTAGGCTA
TCAGCAGTATTCCCACCAGAATCTTGGAAGCATACAATGTGGAGACAATGCATAATCATCCAAAAAGCGG
GTGTTTCCCCATTTGCGTTTCGGCACAGGTGCACCGGGGTTCAGAAGCGATAGAGAGACTGCGCTAAGCA
TTAATGAGATTATTTTTGAGCATTCGTCAATCAATACCAAACAAGACAAACGGTATGCCGACTTTTGGAA
GTTTCTTTTTGACCAACTGGCCGTTAGCATTTCAACGAACCAAACTTAGTTCATCTTGGATGAGATCACG
CTTTTGTCATATTAGGTTCCAAGACAGCGTTTAAACTGTCAGTTTTGGGCCATTTGGGGAACATGAAACT
ATTTGACCCCACACTCAGAAAGCCCTCATCTGGAGTGATGTTCGGGTGTAATGCGGAGCTTGTTGCATTC
GGAAATAAACAAACATGAACCTCGCCAGGGGGGCCAGGATAGACAGGCTAATAAAGTCATGGTGTTAGTA
GCCTAATAGAAGGAATTGGAATGAGCGAGCTCCAATCAAGCCCAATAACTGGGCTGGTTTTTCGATGGCA
AAAGTGGGTGTTGAGGAGAAGAGGAGTGGAGGTCCTGCGTTTGCAACGGTCTGCTGCTAGTGTATCCCCT
CCTGTTGCGTTTGGCACTTATGTGTGAGAATGGACCTGTGGATGTCGGATGGCAAAAAGGTTTCATTCAA
CCTTTCGTCTTTGGATGTTAGATCTGATCTCATGACCAAAATCCCTTAACGTGAGTTTTCGTTCCACTGA
GCGTCAGACCCCGTAGAAAAGATCAAAGGATCTTCTTGAGATCCTTTTTTTCTGCGCGTAATCTGCTGCT
TGCAAACAAAAAAACCACCGCTACCAGCGGTGGTTTGTTTGCCGGATCAAGAGCTACCAACTCTTTTTCC
GAAGGTAACTGGCTTCAGCAGAGCGCAGATACCAAATACTGTTCTTCTAGTGTAGCCGTAGTTAGGCCAC
CACTTCAAGAACTCTGTAGCACCGCCTACATACCTCGCTCTGCTAATCCTGTTACCAGTGGCTGCTGCCA
GTGGCGATAAGTCGTGTCTTACCGGGTTGGACTCAAGACGATAGTTACCGGATAAGGCGCAGCGGTCGGG
CTGAACGGGGGGTTCGTGCACACAGCCCAGCTTGGAGCGAACGACCTACACCGAACTGAGATACCTACAG
CGTGAGCTATGAGAAAGCGCCACGCTTCCCGAAGGGAGAAAGGCGGACAGGTATCCGGTAAGCGGCAGGG
TCGGAACAGGAGAGCGCACGAGGGAGCTTCCAGGGGGAAACGCCTGGTATCTTTATAGTCCTGTCGGGTT
TCGCCACCTCTGACTTGAGCGTCGATTTTTGTGATGCTCGTCAGGGGGGCGGAGCCTATGGAAAAACGCC
AGCAACGCGGCCTTTTTACGGTTCCTGGCCTTTTGCTGGCCTTTTGCTCACATGTTGGTCTCCAGCTTGC
AAATTAAAGCCTTCGAGCGTCCCAAAACCTTCTCAAGCAAGGTTTTCAGTATAATGTTACATGCGTACAC
GCGTCTGTACAGAAAAAAAAGAAAAATTTGAAATATAAATAACGTTCTTAATACTAACATAACTATAAAA
AAATAAATAGGGACCTAGACTTCAGGTTGTCTAACTCCTTCCTTTTCGGTTAGAGCGGATGTGGGGGGAG
GGCGTGAATGTAAGCGTGACATAACTAATTACATGATATCGACAAAGGAAAAGGGGGACGGATCTCCGAG
GCCTCGGACCCGTCGGGCCGCGTCGGACGTGTCAGTCCTGCTCCTCGGCCACGAAGTGCACGCAGTTGCC
GGCCGGGTCGCGCAGGGCGAACTCCCGCCCCCACGGCTGCTCGCCGATCTCGGTCATGGCCGGCCCGGAG
GCGTCCCGGAAGTTCGTGGACACGACCTCCGACCACTCGGCGTACAGCTCGTCCAGGCCGCGCACCCACA
CCCAGGCCAGGGTGTTGTCCGGCACCACCTGGTCCTGGACCGCGCTGATGAACAGGGTCACGTCGTCCCG
GACCACACCGGCGAAGTCGTCCTCCACGAAGTCCCGGGAGAACCCGAGCCGGTCGGTCCAGAACTCGACC
GCTCCGGCGACGTCGCGCGCGGTGAGCACCGGAACGGCACTGGTCAACTTGGCCATGGTTTAGTTCCTCA
CCTTGTCGTATTATACTATGCCGATATACTATGCCGATGATTAATTGTCAACACCGCCCTTAGATTAGAT
TGCTATGCTTTCTTTCTAATGAGCAAGAAGTAAAAAAAGTTGTAATAGAACAAGAAAAATGAAACTGAAA
CTTGAGAAATTGAAGACCGTTTATTAACTTAAATATCAATGGGAGGTCATCGAAAGAGAAAAAAATCAAA
AAAAAAAATTTTCAAGAAAAAGAAACGTGATAAAAATTTTTATTGCCTTTTTCGACGAAGAAAAAGAAAC
GAGGCGGTCTCTTTTTTCTTTTCCAAACCTTTAGTACGGGTAATTAACGACACCCTAGAGGAAGAAAGAG
GGGAAATTTAGTATGCTGTGCTTGGGTGTTTTGAAGTGGTACGGCGATGCGCGGAGTCCGAGAAAATCTG
GAAGAGTAAAAAAGGAGTAGAAACATTTTGAAGCTATGGTGTGTGGGGGATCCGCACAAACGAAGGTCTC
ACTTAATCTTCTGTACTCTGAAGAGGAGTGGGAAATACCAAGAAAAACATCAAACTCGAATGATTTTCCC
AAACCCCTACCACAAGATATTCATCAGCTGCGAGATAGGCTGATCAGGAGCAAGCTCGTACGAGAAGAAA
CAAAATGACAAAAAAAATCCTATACTATATAGGTTACAAATAAAAAAGTATCAAAAATGAAGCCTGCATC
TCTCAGGCAAATGGCATTCTGACATCCTCTTGATTAGAATCTAGCAAGACCGGTCTTCTCGTAAGTGCCC
AACTTGAACTGAGGAACAGTCATGTCTAAGGCTACAAACTCAATGATGATGATGATGATGGTCGACGGCG
CTATTCAGATCCTCTTCTGAGATGAGTTTTTGTTCTAGAAAGCTGGCGGCCGCACTTTCACCAGCCTGCT
TTTCCTGTTCAATCGTTTCCTTAGATGGCAATGGATTCTTCTCTTGGGTCTCAGTTTTTTTCAATTTAGA
TTTATCAAACTTCTCTATCTCAGCCATGTCGGGCTTATCAGAGGCAGAACCTCCACTTGATCCTCCAGAT
CCTCCTCTAGAAGCGCCCTGAAACAATACTTCAAGGGATCCACCACTACCTCCACTTCCACCAAAGCACT
TACGGTGGACGATACTTGGTCCTGATTCATCGTATTCCTGTTTAGAGATCCACATTTGTTGGAATGTACT
AAGAGAGGCCAATATAGAACCGCCTATCCAAACAGAATACTTACGCTCAGGTGGTGCGATGATTTTAATT
TTCATAGTAGATGGAGCCAAGGCCGTGATTTCCTTTTGCATTCTATCTGCAATACCTGGGTACATCGTAG
TTCCTCCACTCAG
Features (pLannotate 1.2.2; 11 found; start..end, strand, type, name):
    906..1844    -  promoter       AOX1 promoter: Pichia pastoris AOX1; inducible promoter, regulated by methanol
   1926..2514    +  rep_origin     ori: high-copy-number ColE1/pMB1/pBR322/pUC origin of replication
   2589..2836    -  terminator     CYC1 terminator: S. cerevisiae CYC1; transcription terminator for CYC1
   2902..3276    -  CDS            BleoR: antibiotic-binding protein; Sh ble from Streptoalloteichus hindustanus; confers resistance to bleomycin, phleomycin, and Zeocin™
   3295..3342    -  promoter       EM7 promoter: synthetic bacterial promoter&nbsp
   3349..3756    -  promoter       TEF1 promoter: S. cerevisiae TEF1; promoter for EF-1α
   3777..4023    -  terminator     AOX1 terminator: Pichia pastoris AOX1; transcription terminator for AOX1
   4027..4092    -  CDS            AOX1 (fragment): ALOX1_KOMPC - Experimental evidence at protein level: Swiss-Prot protein existence level 1. Major isoform of alcohol oxidase, which catalyzes the oxidation of methanol to formaldehyde and hydrogen peroxide, the first step in the methanol utilization pathway of methylotrophic yeasts. From Komagataella phaffii (strain ATCC 76273 / CBS 7435 / CECT 11047 / NRRL Y-11430 / Wegner 21-1) (Yeast) (Pichia pastoris).
   4103..4120    -  CDS            capTEV™ (fragment): composite tag for in vivo biotinylation, TEV protease cleavage, and 6xHis tagging
   4184..4312    -  CDS            TMSB4: TYB4_BOVIN - Also known as THYB4. Experimental evidence at protein level: Swiss-Prot protein existence level 1. Seraspenide inhibits the entry of hematopoietic pluripotent stem cells into the S-phase. From Bos taurus (Bovine).
   4403..897     -  CDS            Act5C (across the origin): ACT1_DROME - Experimental evidence at protein level: Swiss-Prot protein existence level 1. Multiple isoforms are involved in various cellular functions such as cytoskeleton structure, cell mobility, chromosome movement and muscle contraction. From Drosophila melanogaster (Fruit fly).
