[The description below was written by a language model from this plasmid's Addgene catalogue record and pLannotate feature annotations shown in this document.]
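Description:
I151L is a Pichia pastoris expression plasmid built on Invitrogen's pPICZ B backbone, carrying Drosophila melanogaster Act5C (cytoplasmic actin) with an isoleucine-to-leucine substitution at residue 151. The sequenced construct is 4,633 nt. It is propagated in E. coli through a high-copy ColE1/pUC-type origin, and a single Sh ble (BleoR) gene provides Zeocin selection in both hosts. This gene is driven by tandem promoters, the yeast TEF1 promoter and the synthetic bacterial EM7 promoter, and is followed by the CYC1 terminator. The feature table shows no yeast replication origin, consistent with pPICZ vectors being maintained by integration into the Pichia genome rather than episomally.

The actin coding sequence was cloned between EcoRI and NotI sites downstream of the methanol-inducible AOX1 promoter and is terminated by the AOX1 terminator. In the annotated sequence it spans the numbering origin on the reverse strand. At its C terminus actin is fused to thymosin beta-4, followed by a hexahistidine tag; the small "capTEV" fragment in the annotation most likely corresponds to this His tag rather than to a full composite tag. Thymosin beta-4 is an actin monomer-sequestering peptide, so fusing it to actin would be expected to keep the recombinant protein monomeric during expression, while the His tag allows affinity purification. The record does not describe how, or whether, the fusion partner is removed.

The stated purpose is to study the dynamics of monomeric G-actin by NMR spectroscopy, and the depositor notes that the fusion can be expressed in the GS115 strain. The specific role of the I151L mutation in that work is not stated.
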