Addgene plasmid #184300: I151L
Purpose: To study dynamics of G-actin using NMR spectroscopy.
Depositing lab: Michael Rosen. Depositing organization: University of Texas Southwestern Medical Center. Publication: Bound nucleotide can control the dynamic architecture of monomeric actin. Ali R, Zahm JA, Rosen MK. Nat Struct Mol Biol. 2022 Apr;29(4):320-328. doi: 10.1038/s41594-022-00743-5. Epub 2022 Mar 24. PubMed 35332323.
Backbone
  Vector backbone: pPICZ B
  Backbone manufacturer: Invitrogen
  Backbone size w/o insert (bp): 3328
  Vector type: Yeast Expression
  Selectable markers: Zeocin
Growth in bacteria
  Bacterial resistance: Bleocin (Zeocin), 50 μg/mL
  Growth temperature: 37°C
  Growth strain: DH5alpha
  Copy number: Unknown
Gene/Insert
  Gene/Insert name: Act5C
  Species: D. melanogaster (fly)
  Insert size (bp): 1431
  Mutation: I151L
  Entrez Gene: Act5C (a.k.a. Dmel_CG4027, A, A4V404_DROME, ACT, ACT1_DROME, ACT5C, Ac5C, Act, Act-5C, Act5, Act5c, Actin, Actin/BAP47, Actin5C, ArpA, BAP47, Bap47, CG4027, Dmel\CG4027, F-ACTIN, F-Actin, F-actin, G-actin, M32055, T11, act, act 5C, act5C, actin, actin5C, actomyosin, anon-EST:fe2D2, beta-Actin, beta-actin, beta-actin/Bap47, chrX:5748184..5748304, cyt5C, f-actin, l(1)G0009, l(1)G0010, l(1)G0025, l(1)G0079, l(1)G0117, l(1)G0177, l(1)G0245, l(1)G0330, l(1)G0420, l(1)G0486)
  Promoter: AOX1
  Tag / fusion protein: B-Thymosin followedby hexahistidine tag (C terminal on insert)
  Cloning method: Restriction Enzyme; 5′ cloning site EcoRI (not destroyed); 3′ cloning site NotI (not destroyed)
  Sequencing primers: 5′ 5'-GACTGGTTCCAATTGACAAGC-3'; 3′ 5'-GCAAATGGCATTCTGACATCC-3'
Resource information
  A portion of this plasmid was derived from a plasmid made by: Lab stock
Terms and licenses: Academic/Nonprofit Terms; Industry Terms: Not Available to Industry
Depositor comments: Insert was expressed in fusion with beta-thymosin4. Can be expressed in GS115.
How to cite: I151L was a gift from Michael Rosen (Addgene plasmid # 184300 ; http://n2t.net/addgene:184300 ; RRID:Addgene_184300)
